>Addgene plasmid #215240 | pLEX302_circMTO1_OE | addgene full sequence | sequence record 432519 | Addgene NGS Result
CTGTGTTTGCTGACGCAACCCCCACTGGTTGGGGCATTGCCACCACCTGTCAGCTCCTTTCCGGGACTTT
CGCTTTCCCCCTCCCTATTGCCACGGCGGAACTCATCGCCGCCTGCCTTGCCCGCTGCTGGACAGGGGCT
CGGCTGTTGGGCACTGACAATTCCGTGGTGTTGTCGGGGAAATCATCGTCCTTTCCTTGGCTGCTCGCCT
GTGTTGCCACCTGGATTCTGCGCGGGACGTCCTTCTGCTACGTCCCTTCGGCCCTCAATCCAGCGGACCT
TCCTTCCCGCGGCCTGCTGCCGGCTCTGCGGCCTCTTCCGCGTCTTCGCCTTCGCCCTCAGACGAGTCGG
ATCTCCCTTTGGGCCGCCTCCCCGCGTCGACTTTAAGACCAATGACTTACAAGGCAGCTGTAGATCTTAG
CCACTTTTTAAAAGAAAAGGGGGGACTGGAAGGGCTAATTCACTCCCAACGAAGACAAGATCTGCTTTTT
GCTTGTACTGGGTCTCTCTGGTTAGACCAGATCTGAGCCTGGGAGCTCTCTGGCTAACTAGGGAACCCAC
TGCTTAAGCCTCAATAAAGCTTGCCTTGAGTGCTTCAAGTAGTGTGTGCCCGTCTGTTGTGTGACTCTGG
TAACTAGAGATCCCTCAGACCCTTTTAGTCAGTGTGGAAAATCTCTAGCAGTACGTATAGTAGTTCATGT
CATCTTATTATTCAGTATTTATAACTTGCAAAGAAATGAATATCAGAGAGTGAGAGGAACTTGTTTATTG
CAGCTTATAATGGTTACAAATAAAGCAATAGCATCACAAATTTCACAAATAAAGCATTTTTTTCACTGCA
TTCTAGTTGTGGTTTGTCCAAACTCATCAATGTATCTTATCATGTCTGGCTCTAGCTATCCCGCCCCTAA
CTCCGCCCATCCCGCCCCTAACTCCGCCCAGTTCCGCCCATTCTCCGCCCCATGGCTGACTAATTTTTTT
TATTTATGCAGAGGCCGAGGCCGCCTCGGCCTCTGAGCTATTCCAGAAGTAGTGAGGAGGCTTTTTTGGA
GGCCTAGGGACGTACCCAATTCGCCCTATAGTGAGTCGTATTACGCGCGCTCACTGGCCGTCGTTTTACA
ACGTCGTGACTGGGAAAACCCTGGCGTTACCCAACTTAATCGCCTTGCAGCACATCCCCCTTTCGCCAGC
TGGCGTAATAGCGAAGAGGCCCGCACCGATCGCCCTTCCCAACAGTTGCGCAGCCTGAATGGCGAATGGG
[124 nt withheld, positions 1261-1384]
C
[91 nt withheld, positions 1386-1476]
A
[49 nt withheld, positions 1478-1526]
CCTTTGACGTTGGAGTCCACGTTCTTT
[37 nt withheld, positions 1554-1590]
ACCCTATCTCGGTCTATTCTTTTGATTTATAAGGGATTTTGCCGATTTCGGCCTATTGGTTAAAAAATGA
GCTGATTTAACAAAAATTTAACGCGAATTTTAACAAAATATTAACGCTTACAATTTAGGTGGCACTTTTC
GGGGAAATGTGCGCGGAACCCCTATTTGTTTATTTTTCTAAATACATTCAAATATGTATCCGCTCATGAG
ACAATAACCCTGATAAATGCTTCAATAATATTGAAAAAGGAAGAGTATGAGTATTCAACATTTCCGTGTC
GCCCTTATTCCCTTTTTTGCGGCATTTTGCCTTCCTGTTTTTGCTCACCCAGAAACGCTGGTGAAAGTAA
AAGATGCTGAAGATCAGTTGGGTGCACGAGTGGGTTACATCGAACTGGATCTCAACAGCGGTAAGATCCT
TGAGAGTTTTCGCCCCGAAGAACGTTTTCCAATGATGAGCACTTTTAAAGTTCTGCTATGTGGCGCGGTA
TTATCCCGTATTGACGCCGGGCAAGAGCAACTCGGTCGCCGCATACACTATTCTCAGAATGACTTGGTTG
AGTACTCACCAGTCACAGAAAAGCATCTTACGGATGGCATGACAGTAAGAGAATTATGCAGTGCTGCCAT
AACCATGAGTGATAACACTGCGGCCAACTTACTTCTGACAACGATCGGAGGACCGAAGGAGCTAACCGCT
TTTTTGCACAACATGGGGGATCATGTAACTCGCCTTGATCGTTGGGAACCGGAGCTGAATGAAGCCATAC
CAAACGACGAGCGTGACACCACGATGCCTGTAGCAATGGCAACAACGTTGCGCAAACTATTAACTGGCGA
ACTACTTACTCTAGCTTCCCGGCAACAATTAATAGACTGGATGGAGGCGGATAAAGTTGCAGGACCACTT
CTGCGCTCGGCCCTTCCGGCTGGCTGGTTTATTGCTGATAAATCTGGAGCCGGTGAGCGTGGGTCTCGCG
GTATCATTGCAGCACTGGGGCCAGATGGTAAGCCCTCCCGTATCGTAGTTATCTACACGACGGGGAGTCA
GGCAACTATGGATGAACGAAATAGACAGATCGCTGAGATAGGTGCCTCACTGATTAAGCATTGGTAACTG
TCAGACCAAGTTTACTCATATATACTTTAGATTGATTTAAAACTTCATTTTTAATTTAAAAGGATCTAGG
TGAAGATCCTTTTTGATAATCTCATGACCAAAATCCCTTAACGTGAGTTTTCGTTCCACTGAGCGTCAGA
CCCCGTAGAAAAGATCAAAGGATCTTCTTGAGATCCTTTTTTTCTGCGCGTAATCTGCTGCTTGCAAACA
AAAAAACCACCGCTACCAGCGGTGGTTTGTTTGCCGGATCAAGAGCTACCAACTCTTTTTCCGAAGGTAA
CTGGCTTCAGCAGAGCGCAGATACCAAATACTGTTCTTCTAGTGTAGCCGTAGTTAGGCCACCACTTCAA
GAACTCTGTAGCACCGCCTACATACCTCGCTCTGCTAATCCTGTTACCAGTGGCTGCTGCCAGTGGCGAT
AAGTCGTGTCTTACCGGGTTGGACTCAAGACGATAGTTACCGGATAAGGCGCAGCGGTCGGGCTGAACGG
GGGGTTCGTGCACACAGCCCAGCTTGGAGCGAACGACCTACACCGAACTGAGATACCTACAGCGTGAGCT
ATGAGAAAGCGCCACGCTTCCCGAAGGGAGAAAGGCGGACAGGTATCCGGTAAGCGGCAGGGTCGGAACA
GGAGAGCGCACGAGGGAGCTTCCAGGGGGAAACGCCTGGTATCTTTATAGTCCTGTCGGGTTTCGCCACC
TCTGACTTGAGCGTCGATTTTTGTGATGCTCGTCAGGGGGGCGGAGCCTATGGAAAAACGCCAGCAACGC
GGCCTTTTTACGGTTCCTGGCCTTTTGCTGGCCTTTTGCTCACATGTTCTTTCCTGCGTTATCCCCTGAT
TCTGTGGATAACCGTATTACCGCCTTTGAGTGAGCTGATACCGCTCGCCGCAGCCGAACGACCGAGCGCA
GCGAGTCAGTGAGCGAGGAAGCGGAAGAGCGCCCAATACGCAAACCGCCTCTCCCCGCGCGTTGGCCGAT
TCATTAATGCAGCTGGCACGACAGGTTTCCCGACTGGAAAGCGGGCAGTGAGCGCAACGCAATTAATGTG
AGTTAGCTCACTCATTAGGCACCCCAGGCTTTACACTTTATGCTTCCGGCTCGTATGTTGTGTGGAATTG
TGAGCGGATAACAATTTCACACAGGAAACAGCTATGACCATGATTACGCCAAGCGCGCAATTAACCCTCA
CTAAAGGGAACAAAAGCTGGAGCTGCAAGCTTAATGTAGTCTTATGCAATACTCTTGTAGTCTTGCAACA
TGGTAACGATGAGTTAGCAACATGCCTTACAAGGAGAGAAAAAGCACCGTGCATGCCGATTGGTGGAAGT
AAGGTGGTACGATCGTGCCTTATTAGGAAGGCAACAGACGGGTCTGACATGGATTGGACGAACCACTGAA
TTGCCGCATTGCAGAGATATTGTATTTAAGTGCCTAGCTCGATACATAAACGGGTCTCTCTGGTTAGACC
AGATCTGAGCCTGGGAGCTCTCTGGCTAACTAGGGAACCCACTGCTTAAGCCTCAATAAAGCTTGCCTTG
AGTGCTTCAAGTAGTGTGTGCCCGTCTGTTGTGTGACTCTGGTAACTAGAGATCCCTCAGACCCTTTTAG
TCAGTGTGGAAAATCTCTAGCAGTGGCGCCCGAACAGGGACTTGAAAGCGAAAGGGAAACCAGAGGAGCT
CTCTCGACGCAGGACTCGGCTTGCTGAAGCGCGCACGGCAAGAGGCGAGGGGCGGCGACTGGTGAGTACG
CCAAAAATTTTGACTAGCGGAGGCTAGAAGGAGAGAGATGGGTGCGAGAGCGTCAGTATTAAGCGGGGGA
GAATTAGATCGCGATGGGAAAAAATTCGGTTAAGGCCAGGGGGAAAGAAAAAATATAAATTAAAACATAT
AGTATGGGCAAGCAGGGAGCTAGAACGATTCGCAGTTAATCCTGGCCTGTTAGAAACATCAGAAGGCTGT
AGACAAATACTGGGACAGCTACAACCATCCCTTCAGACAGGATCAGAAGAACTTAGATCATTATATAATA
CAGTAGCAACCCTCTATTGTGTGCATCAAAGGATAGAGATAAAAGACACCAAGGAAGCTTTAGACAAGAT
AGAGGAAGAGCAAAACAAAAGTAAGACCACCGCACAGCAAGCGGCCGCTGATCTTCAGACCTGGAGGAGG
AGATATGAGGGACAATTGGAGAAGTGAATTATATAAATATAAAGTAGTAAAAATTGAACCATTAGGAGTA
GCACCCACCAAGGCAAAGAGAAGAGTGGTGCAGAGAGAAAAAAGAGCAGTGGGAATAGGAGCTTTGTTCC
TTGGGTTCTTGGGAGCAGCAGGAAGCACTATGGGCGCAGCGTCAATGACGCTGACGGTACAGGCCAGACA
ATTATTGTCTGGTATAGTGCAGCAGCAGAACAATTTGCTGAGGGCTATTGAGGCGCAACAGCATCTGTTG
CAACTCACAGTCTGGGGCATCAAGCAGCTCCAGGCAAGAATCCTGGCTGTGGAAAGATACCTAAAGGATC
AACAGCTCCTGGGGATTTGGGGTTGCTCTGGAAAACTCATTTGCACCACTGCTGTGCCTTGGAATGCTAG
TTGGAGTAATAAATCTCTGGAACAGATTTGGAATCACACGACCTGGATGGAGTGGGACAGAGAAATTAAC
AATTACACAAGCTTAATACACTCCTTAATTGAAGAATCGCAAAACCAGCAAGAAAAGAATGAACAAGAAT
TATTGGAATTAGATAAATGGGCAAGTTTGTGGAATTGGTTTAACATAACAAATTGGCTGTGGTATATAAA
ATTATTCATAATGATAGTAGGAGGCTTGGTAGGTTTAAGAATAGTTTTTGCTGTACTTTCTATAGTGAAT
AGAGTTAGGCAGGGATATTCACCATTATCGTTTCAGACCCACCTCCCAACCCCGAGGGGACCCTTGCGCC
TTTTCCAAGGCAGCCCTGGGTTTGCGCAGGGACGCGGCTGCTCTGGGCGTGGTTCCGGGAAACGCAGCGG
CGCCGACCCTGGGTCTCGCACATTCTTCACGTCCGTTCGCAGCGTCACCCGGATCTTCGCCGCTACCCTT
GTGGGCCCCCCGGCGACGCTTCCTGCTCCGCCCCTAAGTCGGGAAGGTTCCTTGCGGTTCGCGGCGTGCC
GGACGTGACAAACGGAAGCCGCACGTCTCACTAGTACCCTCGCAGACGGACAGCGCCAGGGAGCAATGGC
AGCGCGCCGACCGCGATGGGCTGTGGCCAATAGCGGCTGCTCAGCAGGGCGCGCCGAGAGCAGCGGCCGG
GAAGGGGCGGTGCGGGAGGCGGGGTGTGGGGCGGTAGTGTGGGCCCTGTTCCTGCCCGCGCGGTGTTCCG
CATTCTGCAAGCCTCCGGAGCGCACGTCGGCAGTCGGCTCCCTCGTTGACCGAATCACCGACCTCTCTCC
CCAGGGGGTACCACCGGAGCTTACCATGACCGAGTACAAGCCCACGGTGCGCCTCGCCACCCGCGACGAC
GTCCCCAGGGCCGTACGCACCCTCGCCGCCGCGTTCGCCGACTACCCCGCCACGCGCCACACCGTCGATC
CGGACCGCCACATCGAGCGGGTCACCGAGCTGCAAGAACTCTTCCTCACGCGCGTCGGGCTCGACATCGG
CAAGGTGTGGGTCGCGGACGACGGCGCCGCCGTGGCGGTCTGGACCACGCCGGAGAGCGTCGAAGCGGGG
GCGGTGTTCGCCGAGATCGGCCCGCGCATGGCCGAGTTGAGCGGTTCCCGGCTGGCCGCGCAGCAACAGA
TGGAAGGCCTCCTGGCGCCGCACCGGCCCAAGGAGCCCGCGTGGTTCCTGGCCACCGTCGGCGTCTCGCC
CGACCACCAGGGCAAGGGTCTGGGCAGCGCCGTCGTGCTCCCCGGAGTGGAGGCGGCCGAGCGCGCCGGG
GTGCCCGCCTTCCTGGAGACCTCCGCGCCCCGCAACCTCCCCTTCTACGAGCGGCTCGGCTTCACCGTCA
CCGCCGACGTCGAGGTGCCCGAAGGACCGCGCACCTGGTGCATGACCCGCAAGCCCGGTGCCTGAGAATT
CTAGATCTTGAGACAAATGGCAGTATTCATCCACAATTTTAAAAGAAAAGGGGGGATTGGGGGGTACAGT
GCAGGGGAAAGAATAGTAGACATAATAGCAACAGACATACAAACTAAAGAATTACAAAAACAAATTACAA
AAATTCAAAATTTTCGGGTTTATTACAGGGACAGCAGAGATCCACTTTGGCGCCGGCTCGAGGGGGCCCG
GGGTTATTAATAGTAATCAATTACGGGGTCATTAGTTCATAGCCCATATATGGAGTTCCGCGTTACATAA
CTTACGGTAAATGGCCCGCCTGGCTGACCGCCCAACGACCCCCGCCCATTGACGTCAATAATGACGTATG
TTCCCATAGTAACGCCAATAGGGACTTTCCATTGACGTCAATGGGTGGAGTATTTACGGTAAACTGCCCA
CTTGGCAGTACATCAAGTGTATCATATGCCAAGTACGCCCCCTATTGACGTCAATGACGGTAAATGGCCC
GCCTGGCATTATGCCCAGTACATGACCTTATGGGACTTTCCTACTTGGCAGTACATCTACGTATTAGTCA
TCGCTATTACCATGGTGATGCGGTTTTGGCAGTACATCAATGGGCGTGGATAGCGGTTTGACTCACGGGG
ATTTCCAAGTCTCCACCCCATTGACGTCAATGGGAGTTTGTTTTGGCACCAAAATCAACGGGACTTTCCA
AAATGTCGTAACAACTCCGCCCCATTGACGCAAATGGGCGGTAGGCGTGTACGGTGGGAGGTCTATATAA
GCAGAGCTCTCTGGCTAACTGTCGGGATCAACAAGTTTGTACAAAAAAGTTGGCAAAGTGCTGAGATTAC
AGGCGTGAGCCACCACCCCCGGCCCACTTTTTGTAAAGGTACGTACTAATGACTTTTTTTTATACTTCAG
GTCAGATGTCATGTAATCCTTCCTTTGGTGGCATCGGAAAGGGACATTTAATGAGGGAAGTAGATGCCTT
GGATGGCCTGTGTTCTCGCATCTGTGACCAGTCTGGTGTACATTATAAAGTATTAAACCGGCGTAAGGGA
CCAGCTGTGTGGGGTCTGAGAGCTCAGATTGATAGGAAACTCTATAAACAGAACATGCAGGTAAGAATAG
GGCATGAGCACAGGAAAGATTATAGTGATTGTTTAATTACCATGTTTCAACTGGCATTTTCTTTTGACAG
AAAGAAATCTTGAATACACCACTGCTTACTGTTCAGGAGGGAGCTGTAGAAGATCTTATTCTTACAGAAC
CAGAGCCTGAACACACTGGGAAATGCCGTGTCAGTGGGGTTGTTTTGGGTAAGAAGCAAGGAAAAGAATT
AGGCTCGGCACGGTAGCTCACACCTGTAATCCCAGCACTGTGCCTTCTAGTTGCCAGCCATCTGTTGTTT
GCCCCTCCCCCGTGCCTTCCTTGACCCTGGAAGGTGCCACTCCCACTGTCCTTTCCTAATAAAATGAGGA
AATTGCATCGCATTGTCTGAGTAGGTGTCATTCTATTCTGGGGGGTGGGGTGGGGCAGGACAGCAAGGGG
GAGGATTGGGAAGACAATAGCAGGCATGCTGGGGATGCGGTGGGCTCTATGGACCCCCAACTTTCTTGTA
CAAAGTGGTTGGTAAGCCTATCCCTAACCCTCTCCTCGGTCTCGATTCTACGTAGTAATGAGCTAGCGCT
AACCGGTGGCGCGTTAAGTCGACAATCAACCTCTGGATTACAAAATTTGTGAAAGATTGACTGGTATTCT
TAACTATGTTGCTCCTTTTACGCTATGTGGATACGCTGCTTTAATGCCTTTGTATCATGCTATTGCTTCC
CGTATGGCTTTCATTTTCTCCTCCTTGTATAAATCCTGGTTGCTGTCTCTTTATGAGGAGTTGTGGCCCG
TTGTCAGGCAACGTGGCGTGGTGTGCA
Features (pLannotate 1.2.2; 34 found; start..end, strand, type, name):
    426..445     +  misc_feature   cPPT/CTS (fragment): central polypurine tract and central termination sequence of HIV-1
    447..680     +  LTR            3' LTR (ΔU3): self-inactivating 3' long terminal repeat (LTR) from HIV-1
    758..879     +  polyA_signal   SV40 poly(A) signal: SV40 polyadenylation signal
    919..1054    +  rep_origin     SV40 ori: SV40 origin of replication
   1075..1093    -  promoter       T7 promoter: promoter for bacteriophage T7 RNA polymerase
   1101..1256    +  CDS            lacZα (fragment): LacZα fragment of β-galactosidase; lacZ fragment
   1261..1689    +  rep_origin     f1 ori (sequence partly withheld): f1 bacteriophage origin of replication; arrow indicates direction of (+) strand synthesis
   1742..1846    +  promoter       AmpR promoter: bla
   1847..2707    +  CDS            AmpR: β-lactamase; bla; confers resistance to ampicillin, carbenicillin, and related antibiotics
   2878..3466    +  rep_origin     ori: high-copy-number ColE1/pMB1/pBR322/pUC origin of replication
   3649..3741    +  CDS            lacI (fragment): lac repressor; lacI; The lac repressor binds to the lac operator to inhibit transcription in E. coli. This inhibition can be relieved by adding lactose or isopropyl-β-D-thiogalactopyranoside (IPTG).
   3754..3775    +  protein_bind   CAP binding site: CAP binding activates transcription in the presence of cAMP. E. coli catabolite activator protein
   3790..3820    +  promoter       lac promoter: promoter for the E. coli lac operon
   3828..3844    +  protein_bind   lac operator: The lac repressor binds to the lac operator to inhibit transcription in E. coli. This inhibition can be relieved by adding lactose or isopropyl-β-D-thiogalactopyranoside (IPTG). lac repressor encoded by lacI
   3889..3907    +  promoter       T3 promoter: promoter for bacteriophage T3 RNA polymerase
   3935..4161    +  promoter       RSV promoter: Rous sarcoma virus enhancer/promoter
   4162..4342    +  LTR            5' LTR (truncated): truncated 5' long terminal repeat (LTR) from HIV-1
   4389..4514    +  misc_feature   HIV-1 Ψ: packaging signal of human immunodeficiency virus type 1
   4498..4861    +  CDS            HIV-1 gag (fragment): gag protein from human immunodeficiency virus 1; gag
   5007..5240    +  misc_feature   RRE: The Rev response element (RRE) of HIV-1 allows for Rev-dependent mRNA export from the nucleus to the cytoplasm.
   5617..5643    +  CDS            Rev (fragment): human immunodeficiency virus 1 (HIV-1) Rev protein; rev; enhances nuclear export of unspliced and incompletely spliced viral mRNAs
   5644..6144    +  promoter       hPGK promoter: human phosphoglycerate kinase 1 promoter
   6166..6765    +  CDS            PuroR (fragment): puromycin N-acetyltransferase; pac from Streptomyces; confers resistance to puromycin
   6807..6924    +  misc_feature   cPPT/CTS: central polypurine tract and central termination sequence of HIV-1
   7041..7344    +  enhancer       CMV enhancer: human cytomegalovirus immediate early enhancer
   7345..7548    +  promoter       CMV promoter: human cytomegalovirus (CMV) immediate early promoter
   7572..7589    +  protein_bind   attB1 (fragment): mutant version of attB; core recombination site for the Gateway® BP reaction BP Clonase™
   7674..7946    +  CDS            mnmG (fragment): MNMG_NITOC - Also known as gidA From Nitrosococcus oceani (strain ATCC 19707 / BCRC 17464 / NCIMB 11848 / C-107).
   7958..8077    +  CDS            MTO1 (fragment): MTO1_HUMAN - Experimental evidence at protein level: Swiss-Prot protein existence level 1. Involved in the 5-carboxymethylaminomethyl modification (mnm(5)s(2)U34) of the wobble uridine base in mitochondrial tRNAs. From Homo sapiens (Human).
   8121..8137    -  CDS            GFP11x7 (fragment): seven tandem copies of the 11th β-strand of superfolder GFP each GFP11 associates with GFP(1-10), consisting of the first 10 β-strands, to reconstitute fluorescent GFP (Kamiyama et al., 2016)
   8138..8362    +  polyA_signal   bGH poly(A) signal: bovine growth hormone polyadenylation signal
   8366..8389    -  protein_bind   attB2: mutant version of attB; recombination site for the Gateway® BP reaction BP Clonase™
   8391..8432    +  CDS            V5 tag: epitope tag from simian virus 5
   8474..375     +  misc_feature   WPRE (across the origin): woodchuck hepatitis virus posttranscriptional regulatory element
