[The description below was written by a language model from this plasmid's Addgene catalogue record and pLannotate feature annotations shown in this document.]
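Description:
pLEX302_circMTO1_OE is a third-generation, self-inactivating HIV-1-based lentiviral plasmid built on the pLEX302 backbone and designed to overexpress circMTO1, a circular RNA derived from the human MTO1 gene, in mammalian cells. It is maintained in E. coli through a high-copy ColE1/pUC-type origin with ampicillin selection (AmpR), and it also carries an f1 origin, an SV40 origin and remnants of a lac/lacZα cloning region flanked by T7 and T3 promoters. The viral genome is transcribed from a chimeric RSV promoter/truncated 5' LTR. It contains the Ψ packaging signal with a partial gag sequence, the RRE for Rev-dependent export, a cPPT/CTS, a WPRE, and a ΔU3 3' LTR followed by an SV40 polyadenylation signal.

Two expression units lie between the LTRs. An hPGK promoter drives the puromycin N-acetyltransferase gene, allowing selection of transduced cells. Downstream, the CMV enhancer/promoter drives the insert, which sits between Gateway attB1 and attB2 remnants. The annotation detects MTO1-coding fragments here, one matched to human MTO1 and one to its bacterial homologue mnmG, consistent with MTO1 exon sequence. The feature table does not annotate any flanking intronic or complementary repeat elements that would promote back-splicing, so the circularisation mechanism is not stated in the record. A bGH polyadenylation signal follows the insert, placing the vector's V5 tag beyond it, where it is unlikely to be part of the product. The short GFP11 match is probably incidental. The associated work concerns functional screening of circular RNAs, suggesting that the plasmid is used for circRNA gain-of-function or rescue experiments.
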