Addgene plasmid #215240: pLEX302_circMTO1_OE
Purpose: Overexpression of pLEX302_circMTO1_OE expression
Depositing lab: Sefi Rosenbluh. Depositing organization: Monash University. Publication: Systematic loss-of-function screens identify pathway-specific functional circular RNAs. Liu L, Neve M, Perlaza-Jimenez L, Xi X, Purcell J, Hawdon A, Conn SJ, Zenker J, Tamayo P, Goodall GJ, Rosenbluh J. Nat Cell Biol. 2024 Aug;26(8):1359-1372. doi: 10.1038/s41556-024-01467-y. Epub 2024 Aug 2. PubMed 39095657.
Backbone
  Vector backbone: pLEX302
  Vector type: Lentiviral
  Selectable markers: Puromycin
Growth in bacteria
  Bacterial resistance: Ampicillin, 100 μg/mL
  Growth temperature: 37°C
  Growth strain: NEB Stable
  Copy number: High Copy
Gene/Insert
  Gene/Insert name: circMTO1
  Species: H. sapiens (human)
  Cloning method: Restriction Enzyme; 5′ cloning site unknown (unknown if destroyed)
Terms and licenses: Academic/Nonprofit Terms; Industry Terms: Not Available to Industry
How to cite: pLEX302_circMTO1_OE was a gift from Sefi Rosenbluh (Addgene plasmid # 215240 ; http://n2t.net/addgene:215240 ; RRID:Addgene_215240)
